>Addgene plasmid #228730 | pEJS2709-CMV-Nme2Smu-ABE8e-i1-L10-D56R | addgene full sequence | sequence record 454000 | Addgene NGS Result
AGAGCTGGTTTAGTGAACCGTCAGATCCGCTAGAGATCCGCGGCCGCTAATACGACTCACTATAGGGAGA
GCCGCCACCATGAAACGGACAGCCGACGGAAGCGAGTTCGAGTCACCAAAGAAGAAGCGGAAAGTCGAAG
ATATGGCCGCCTTCAAGCCTAACCCAATCAATTACATCCTGGGACTGGCCATCGGAATCGCATCCGTGGG
ATGGGCTATGGTGGAGATCGACGAGGAGGAGAATCCTATCCGGCTGATCGATCTGGGCGTGAGAGTGTTT
GAGAGGGCCGAGGTGCCAAAGACCGGCCGTTCTCTGGCTATGGCCCGGAGACTGGCACGGAGCGTGAGGC
GCCTGACACGGAGAAGGGCACACAGGCTGCTGAGGGCACGCCGGCTGCTGAAGAGAGAGGGCGTGCTGCA
GGCAGCAGACTTCGATGAGAATGGCCTGATCAAGAGCCTGCCAAACACCCCCTGGCAGCTGAGAGCAGCC
GCCCTGGACAGGAAGCTGACACCACTGGAGTGGTCTGCCGTGCTGCTGCACCTGATCAAGCACCGCGGCT
ACCTGAGCCAGCGGAAGAACGAGGGAGAGACAGCAGACAAGGAGCTGGGCGCCCTGCTGAAGGGAGTGGC
CAACAATGCCCACGCCCTGCAGACCGGCGATTTCAGGACACCTGCCGAGCTGGCCCTGAATAAGTTTGAG
AAGGAGTCCGGCCACATCAGAAACCAGAGGGGCGACTATAGCCACACCTTCTCCCGCAAGGATCTGCAGG
CCGAGCTGATCCTGCTGTTCGAGAAGCAGAAGGAGTTTGGCAATCCACACGTGAGCGGAGGCCTGAAGGA
GGGAATCGAGACCCTGCTGATGACACAGAGGCCTGCCCTGTCCGGCGACGCAGTGCAGAAGATGCTGGGA
CACTGCACCTTCGAGCCTGCAGAGCCAAAGGCCGCCAAGAACACCTACACAGCCGAGCGGTTTATCTGGC
TGACAAAGCTGAACAATCTGAGAATCCTGGAGCAGTCTGGCGGTTCAGGTGGATCAGGCGGTAGCTCTGA
GGTGGAGTTTTCCCACGAGTACTGGATGAGACATGCCCTGACCCTGGCCAAGAGGGCACGCGATGAGAGG
GAGGTGCCTGTGGGAGCCGTGCTGGTGCTGAACAATAGAGTGATCGGCGAGGGCTGGAACAGAGCCATCG
GCCTGCACGACCCAACAGCCCATGCCGAAATTATGGCCCTGAGACAGGGCGGCCTGGTCATGCAGAACTA
CAGACTGATTGACGCCACCCTGTACGTGACATTCGAGCCTTGCGTGATGTGCGCCGGCGCCATGATCCAC
TCTAGGATCGGCCGCGTGGTGTTTGGCGTGAGGAACAGCAAACGGGGCGCCGCAGGCTCCCTGATGAACG
TGCTGAACTACCCCGGCATGAATCACCGCGTCGAAATTACCGAGGGAATCCTGGCAGATGAATGTGCCGC
CCTGCTGTGCGACTTCTACCGGATGCCTAGACAGGTGTTCAATGCTCAGAAGAAGGCCCAGAGCTCCATC
AACGAGACACCTGGCACAAGCGAGAGCGCAACAGGATCCGAGAGGCCACTGACCGACACAGAGAGGGCCA
CCCTGATGGATGAGCCTTACCGGAAGTCTAAGCTGACATATGCCCAGGCCAGAAAGCTGCTGGGCCTGGA
GGACACCGCCTTCTTTAAGGGCCTGAGATACGGCAAGGATAATGCCGAGGCCTCCACACTGATGGAGATG
AAGGCCTATCACGCCATCTCTCGCGCCCTGGAGAAGGAGGGCCTGAAGGACAAGAAGTCCCCCCTGAACC
TGAGCTCCGAGCTGCAGGATGAGATCGGCACCGCCTTCTCTCTGTTTAAGACCGACGAGGATATCACAGG
CCGCCTGAAGGACAGGGTGCAGCCTGAGATCCTGGAGGCCCTGCTGAAGCACATCTCTTTCGATAAGTTT
GTGCAGATCAGCCTGAAGGCCCTGAGAAGGATCGTGCCACTGATGGAGCAGGGCAAGCGGTACGACGAGG
CCTGCGCCGAGATCTACGGCGATCACTATGGCAAGAAGAACACAGAGGAGAAGATCTATCTGCCCCCTAT
CCCTGCCGACGAGATCAGAAATCCTGTGGTGCTGAGGGCCCTGTCCCAGGCAAGAAAAGTGATCAACGGA
GTGGTGCGCCGGTACGGATCTCCAGCCCGGATCCACATCGAGACCGCCAGAGAAGTGGGCAAGAGCTTCA
AGGACCGGAAGGAGATCGAGAAGAGACAGGAGGAGAATCGCAAGGATCGGGAGAAGGCCGCCGCCAAGTT
TAGGGAGTACTTCCCTAACTTTGTGGGCGAGCCAAAGTCTAAGGACATCCTGAAGCTGCGCCTGTACGAG
CAGCAGCACGGCAAGTGTCTGTATAGCGGCAAGGAGATCAATCTGGTGCGGCTGAACGAGAAGGGCTATG
TGGAGATCGATCACGCCCTGCCTTTCTCCAGAACCTGGGACGATTCTTTTAACAATAAGGTGCTGGTGCT
GGGCAGCGAGAACCAGAATAAGGGCAATCAGACACCATACGAGTATTTCAATGGCAAGGACAACTCCAGG
GAGTGGCAGGAGTTCAAGGCCCGCGTGGAGACCTCTAGATTTCCCAGGAGCAAGAAGCAGCGGATCCTGC
TGCAGAAGTTCGACGAGGATGGCTTTAAGGAGTGCAACCTGAATGACACCAGATACGTGAACCGGTTCCT
GTGCCAGTTTGTGGCCGATCACATCCTGCTGACCGGCAAGGGCAAGAGAAGGGTGTTCGCCTCTAATGGC
CAGATCACAAACCTGCTGAGGGGATTTTGGGGACTGAGGAAGGTGCGGGCAGAGAATGACAGACACCACG
CACTGGATGCAGTGGTGGTGGCATGCAGCACCGTGGCAATGCAGCAGAAGATCACAAGATTCGTGAGGTA
TAAGGAGATGAACGCCTTTGACGGCAAGACCATCGATAAGGAGACAGGCAAGGTGCTGCACCAGAAGACC
CACTTCCCCCAGCCTTGGGAGTTCTTTGCCCAGGAAGTGATGATCCGGGTGTTCGGCAAGCCAGACGGCA
AGCCTGAGTTTGAGGAGGCCGATACCCCAGAGAAGCTGAGGACACTGCTGGCAGAGAAGCTGTCTAGCAG
GCCAGAGGCAGTGCACGAGTACGTGACCCCACTGTTCGTGTCCAGGGCACCCAATCGGAAGATGTCTGGC
GCCCACAAGGACACACTGAGAAGCGCCAAGAGGTTTGTGAAGCACAACGAGAAGATCTCCGTGAAGAGAG
TGTGGCTGACCGAGATCAAGCTGGCCGATCTGGAGAACATGGTGAATTACAAGAACGGCAGGGAGATCGA
GCTGTATGAGGCCCTGAAGGCAAGGCTGGAGGCCTACGGAGGAAATGCCAAGCAGGCCTTCGACCCAAAG
GATAACCCCTTTTATAAGAAGGGAGGACAGCTGGTGAAGGCCGTGCGGGTGGAGAAGACCCAGGAGAGCG
GCGTGCTGCTGAATAAGAAGAACGCCTACACAATCGCCGACAACGCCACCATGGTGCGGGTGGACGTGTA
CACCAAGGCCGGCAAGAACTACCTGGTTCCTGTGTACGTGTGGCAGGTGGCCCAGGGCATCTTACCCAAC
CGCGCCGTGACCAGCGGCAAGTCCGAGGCTGACTGGGACCTGATCGATGAGAGCTTCGAGTTCAAGTTCT
CTCTGTCCCGGGGAGATCTCGTGGAAATGATCTCCAACAAGGGCAGAATCTTCGGCTACTACAACGGCCT
GGACAGAGCCAACGGCTCTATTGGAATTAGAGAGCACGACCTAGAGAAGAGCAAGGGCAAAGACGGCGTG
CATAGAGTGGGAGTGAAAACAGCTACAGCATTTAACAAGTACCACGTGGATCCCCTGGGCAAAGAGATCC
ACAGATGCAGCAGCGAACCCAGACCTACACTGAAAATCAAGTCTAAGAAGGAGGATAAAAGAACCGCCGA
CGGCAGCGAATTCGAGCCCAAGAAGAAGAGGAAAGTCTAACCGGTCATCATCACCATCACCATTGAGTTT
AAACCCGCTGATCAGCCTCGACTGTGCCTTCTAGTTGCCAGCCATCTGTTGTTTGCCCCTCCCCCGTGCC
TTCCTTGACCCTGGAAGGTGCCACTCCCACTGTCCTTTCCTAATAAAATGAGGAAATTGCATCGCATTGT
CTGAGTAGGTGTCATTCTATTCTGGGGGGTGGGGTGGGGCAGGACAGCAAGGGGGAGGATTGGGAAGACA
ATAGCAGGCATGCTGGGGATGCGGTGGGCTCTATGGCTTCTGAGGCGGAAAGAACCAGCTGGGGCTCGAT
ACCGTCGACCTCTAGCTAGAGCTTGGCGTAATCATGGTCATAGCTGTTTCCTGTGTGAAATTGTTATCCG
CTCACAATTCCACACAACATACGAGCCGGAAGCATAAAGTGTAAAGCCTAGGGTGCCTAATGAGTGAGCT
AACTCACATTAATTGCGTTGCGCTCACTGCCCGCTTTCCAGTCGGGAAACCTGTCGTGCCAGCTGCATTA
ATGAATCGGCCAACGCGCGGGGAGAGGCGGTTTGCGTATTGGGCGCTACAGACATGATAAGATACATTGA
TGAGTTTGGACAAACCACAACTAGAATGCAGTGAAAAAAATGCTTTATTTGTGAAATTTGTGATGCTATT
GCTTTATTTGTAACCATTATAAGCTGCAATAAACAAGTTGGGGTGGGCGAAGAACTCCAGCATGAGATCC
CCGCGCTGGAGGATCATCCAGCCGGCGTCCCGGAAAACGATTCCGAAGCCCAACCTTTCATAGAAGGCGG
CGGTGGAATCGAAATCTCGTAGCACGTGTCAGTCCTGCTCCTCGGCCACGAAGTGCTTAGCCCTCCCACA
CATAACCAGAGGGCAGCAATTCACGAATCCCAACTGCCGTCGGCTGTCCATCACTGTCCTTCACTATGGC
TTTGATCCCAGGATGCAGATCGAGAAGCACCTGTCGGCACCGTCCGCAGGGGCTCAAGATGCCCCTGTTC
TCATTTCCGATCGCGACGATACAAGTCAGGTTGCCAGCTGCCGCAGCAGCAGCAGTGCCCAGCACCACGA
GTTCTGCACAAGGTCCCCCAGTAAAATGATATACATTGACACCAGTGAAGATGCGGCCGTCGCTAGAGAG
AGCTGCGCTGGCGACGCTGTAGTCTTCAGAGATGGGGATGCTGTTGATTGTAGCCGTTGCTCTTTCAATG
AGGGTGGATTCTTCTTGAGACAAAGGCTTGGCCATGGTTTAGTTCCTCACCTTGTCGTATTATACTATGC
CGATATACTATGCCGATGATTAATTGTCAACACGTGCTGATCAGATCCGAAAATGGATATACAAGCTCCC
GGGAGCTTTTTGCAAAAGCCTAGGCCTCCAAAAAAGCCTCCTCACTACTTCTGGAATAGCTCAGAGGCAG
AGGCGGCCTCGGCCTCTGCATAAATAAAAAAAATTAGTCAGCCATGGGGCGGAGAATGGGCGGAACTGGG
CGGAGTTAGGGGCGGGATGGGCGGAGTTAGGGGCGGGACTATGGTTGCTGACTAATTGAGATGCATGCTT
TGCATACTTCTGCCTGCTGGGGAGCCTGGGGACTTTCCACACCTGGTTGCTGACTAATTGAGATGCATGC
TTTGCATACTTCTGCCTGCTGGGGAGCCTGGGGACTTTCCACACCCTAACTGACACACATTCCACAGAAT
TCACTGACTCGCTGCGCTCGGTCGTTCGGCTGCGGCGAGCGGTATCAGCTCACTCAAAGGCGGTAATACG
GTTATCCACAGAATCAGGGGATAACGCAGGAAAGAACATGTAAGTGATCTCCAAAAAATAAGTACTTTTT
GACTGTAAATAAAATTGTAAGGAGTAAAAAGTACTTTTTTTTCTAAAAAAATGTAATTAAGTAAAAGTAA
AAGTATTGATTTTTAATTGTACTCAAGTAAAGTAAAAATCCCCAAAAATAATACTTAAGTACAGTAATCA
AGTAAAATTACTCAAGTACTTTACACCTCTGCATGTGAGCAAAAGGCCAGCAAAAGGCCAGGAACCGTAA
AAAGGCCGCGTTGCTGGCGTTTTTCCATAGGCTCCGCCCCCCTGACGAGCATCACAAAAATCGACGCTCA
AGTCAGAGGTGGCGAAACCCGACAGGACTATAAAGATACCAGGCGTTTCCCCCTGGAAGCTCCCTCGTGC
GCTCTCCTGTTCCGACCCTGCCGCTTACCGGATACCTGTCCGCCTTTCTCCCTTCGGGAAGCGTGGCGCT
TTCTCATAGCTCACGCTGTAGGTATCTCAGTTCGGTGTAGGTCGTTCGCTCCAAGCTGGGCTGTGTGCAC
GAACCCCCCGTTCAGCCCGACCGCTGCGCCTTATCCGGTAACTATCGTCTTGAGTCCAACCCGGTAAGAC
ACGACTTATCGCCACTGGCAGCAGCCACTGGTAACAGGATTAGCAGAGCGAGGTATGTAGGCGGTGCTAC
AGAGTTCTTGAAGTGGTGGCCTAACTACGGCTACACTAGAAGAACAGTATTTGGTATCTGCGCTCTGCTG
AAGCCAGTTACCTTCGGAAAAAGAGTTGGTAGCTCTTGATCCGGCAAACAAACCACCGCTGGTAGCGGTG
GTTTTTTTGTTTGCAAGCAGCAGATTACGCGCAGAAAAAAAGGATCTCAAGAAGATCCTTTGATCTTTTC
TACGGGGTCTGACACTCAGTGGAACGAAAACTCACGTTAAGGGATTTTGGTCATGAGATTATCAAAAAGG
ATCTTCACCTAGATCCTTTTAAATTAAAAATGAAGTTTTAAATCAATCTAAAGTATATATGAGTAAACTT
GGTCTGACAGTTACCAATGCTTAATCAGTGAGGCACCTATCTCAGCGATCTGTCTATTTCGTTCATCCAT
AGTTGCCTGACTCCCCGTCGTGTAGATAACTACGATACGGGAGGGCTTACCATCTGGCCCCAGTGCTGCA
ATGATACCGCGGGACCCACGCTCACCGGCTCCAGATTTATCAGCAATAAACCAGCCAGCCGGAAGGGCCG
AGCGCAGAAGTGGTCCTGCAACTTTATCCGCCTCCATCCAGTCTATTAATTGTTGCCGGGAAGCTAGAGT
AAGTAGTTCGCCAGTTAATAGTTTGCGCAACGTTGTTGCCATTGCTACAGGCATCGTGGTGTCACGCTCG
TCGTTTGGTATGGCTTCATTCAGCTCCGGTTCCCAACGATCAAGGCGAGTTACATGATCCCCCATGTTGT
GCAAAAAAGCGGTTAGCTCCTTCGGTCCTCCGATCGTTGTCAGAAGTAAGTTGGCCGCAGTGTTATCACT
CATGGTTATGGCAGCACTGCATAATTCTCTTACTGTCATGCCATCCGTAAGATGCTTTTCTGTGACTGGT
GAGTACTCAACCAAGTCATTCTGAGAATAGTGTATGCGGCGACCGAGTTGCTCTTGCCCGGCGTCAATAC
GGGATAATACCGCGCCACATAGCAGAACTTTAAAAGTGCTCATCATTGGAAAACGTTCTTCGGGGCGAAA
ACTCTCAAGGATCTTACCGCTGTTGAGATCCAGTTCGATGTAACCCACTCGTGCACCCAACTGATCTTCA
GCATCTTTTACTTTCACCAGCGTTTCTGGGTGAGCAAAAACAGGAAGGCAAAATGCCGCAAAAAAGGGAA
TAAGGGCGACACGGAAATGTTGAATACTCATACTCTTCCTTTTTCAATATTATTGAAGCATTTATCAGGG
TTATTGTCTCATGAGCGGATACATATTTGAATGTATTTAGAAAAATAAACAAATAGGGGTTCCGCGCACA
TTTCCCCGAAAAGTGCCACCTGACGTCGACGGATCGGGAGATCGATCTCCCGATCCCCTAGGGTCGACTC
TCAGTACAATCTGCTCTGATGCCGCATAGTTAAGCCAGTATCTGCTCCCTGCTTGTGTGTTGGAGGTCGC
TGAGTAGTGCGCGAGCAAAATTTAAGCTACAACAAGGCAAGGCTTGACCGACAATTGCATGAAGAATCTG
CTTAGGGTTAGGCGTTTTGCGCTGCTTCGCGATGTACGGGCCAGATATACGCGGGTACCGGCATATGGTT
CTTGACAGAGGTGTAAAAAGTACTCAAAAATTTTACTCAAGTGAAAGTACAAGTACTTAGGGAAAATTTT
ACTCAATTAAAAGTAAAAGTATCTGGCTAGAATCTTACTTGAGTAAAAGTAAAAAAGTACTCCATTAAAA
TTGTACTTGAGTATTAACGCGTTGACATTGATTATTGACTAGTTATTAATAGTAATCAATTACGGGGTCA
TTAGTTCATAGCCCATATATGGAGTTCCGCGTTACATAACTTACGGTAAATGGCCCGCCTGGCTGACCGC
CCAACGACCCCCGCCCATTGACGTCAATAATGACGTATGTTCCCATAGTAACGCCAATAGGGACTTTCCA
TTGACGTCAATGGGTGGAGTATTTACGGTAAACTGCCCACTTGGCAGTACATCAAGTGTATCATATGCCA
AGTACGCCCCCTATTGACGTCAATGACGGTAAATGGCCCGCCTGGCATTATGCCCAGTACATGACCTTAT
GGGACTTTCCTACTTGGCAGTACATCTACGTATTAGTCATCGCTATTACCATGGTGATGCGGTTTTGGCA
GTACATCAATGGGCGTGGATAGCGGTTTGACTCACGGGGATTTCCAAGTCTCCACCCCATTGACGTCAAT
GGGAGTTTGTTTTGGCACCAAAATCAACGGGACTTTCCAAAATGTCGTAACAACTCCGCCCCATTGACGC
AAATGGGCGGTAGGCGTGTACGGTGGGAGGTCTATATAAGC
Features (pLannotate 1.2.2; 21 found; start..end, strand, type, name):
     48..66      +  promoter       T7 promoter: promoter for bacteriophage T7 RNA polymerase
    143..3946    +  CDS            cas9: CAS9_NEIMA - Experimental evidence at protein level: Swiss-Prot protein existence level 1. CRISPR (clustered regularly interspaced short palindromic repeat) is an adaptive immune system that provides protection against mobile genetic elements (viruses, transposable elements and conjugative plasmids). CRISPR clusters contain spacers, sequences complementary to antecedent mobile elements, and target invading nucleic acids. CRISPR clusters are transcribed and processed into CRISPR RNA (crRNA). In type II CRISPR systems correct processing of pre-crRNA requires a trans- encoded small RNA (tracrRNA)
   4082..4306    +  polyA_signal   bGH poly(A) signal: bovine growth hormone polyadenylation signal
   4310..4331    +  promoter       SV40 promoter (fragment): SV40 enhancer and early promoter
   4336..4352    +  misc_feature   MCS (fragment): pBluescript multiple cloning site
   4401..4417    -  protein_bind   lac operator: The lac repressor binds to the lac operator to inhibit transcription in E. coli. This inhibition can be relieved by adding lactose or isopropyl-β-D-thiogalactopyranoside (IPTG). lac repressor encoded by lacI
   4425..4455    -  promoter       lac promoter: promoter for the E. coli lac operon
   4470..4491    -  protein_bind   CAP binding site: CAP binding activates transcription in the presence of cAMP. E. coli catabolite activator protein
   4504..4596    -  CDS            lacI (fragment): lac repressor; lacI; The lac repressor binds to the lac operator to inhibit transcription in E. coli. This inhibition can be relieved by adding lactose or isopropyl-β-D-thiogalactopyranoside (IPTG).
   4608..4729    -  polyA_signal   SV40 poly(A) signal: SV40 polyadenylation signal
   4724..4849    -  CDS            ble (fragment): BLE_KLEPN - Experimental evidence at protein level: Swiss-Prot protein existence level 1. Binding protein with a strong affinity to the bleomycin family of antibiotics. Binds to CL990; an antimitotic-antibiotic compound. From Klebsiella pneumoniae.
   4859..4886    -  CDS            BleoR (fragment): antibiotic-binding protein; Sh ble from Streptoalloteichus hindustanus; confers resistance to bleomycin, phleomycin, and Zeocin™
   4887..5285    -  CDS            BSD: blasticidin S deaminase; Aspergillus terreus BSD; confers resistance to blasticidin
   5304..5351    -  promoter       EM7 promoter: synthetic bacterial promoter&nbsp
   5399..5728    -  promoter       SV40 promoter: SV40 enhancer and early promoter
   6112..6700    -  rep_origin     ori: high-copy-number ColE1/pMB1/pBR322/pUC origin of replication
   6871..7731    -  CDS            AmpR: β-lactamase; bla; confers resistance to ampicillin, carbenicillin, and related antibiotics
   7732..7836    -  promoter       AmpR promoter: bla
   7907..7951    -  misc_feature   bom (fragment): basis of mobility region from pBR322
   8284..8663    +  enhancer       CMV enhancer: human cytomegalovirus immediate early enhancer
   8664..6       +  promoter       CMV promoter (across the origin): human cytomegalovirus (CMV) immediate early promoter
