[The description below was written by a language model from this plasmid's Addgene catalogue record and pLannotate feature annotations shown in this document.]
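Description:
pEJS2709-CMV-Nme2Smu-ABE8e-i1-L10-D56R is a mammalian expression plasmid of about 8.9 kb for CRISPR adenine base editing, built on a backbone recorded as pCMV with Tol2. It is maintained in E. coli as a high-copy plasmid through a ColE1/pUC-type origin and an ampicillin resistance gene. For selection in mammalian cells it carries a blasticidin S deaminase cassette driven by the SV40 enhancer/early promoter, with an EM7 bacterial promoter upstream and an SV40 polyadenylation signal downstream. The short bleomycin-resistance, lac and lacI fragments flagged nearby look like leftovers from earlier cloning rather than functional parts. Although the backbone name mentions Tol2, the generated feature table does not annotate any Tol2 transposon arms, so their presence cannot be confirmed from the annotation.

The payload is a single open reading frame expressed from the CMV enhancer and immediate-early promoter and terminated by a bGH polyadenylation signal. A T7 promoter sits just upstream of the coding region. The annotation tool labels the whole roughly 3.8 kb CDS simply as Neisseria meningitidis Cas9. According to the catalogue entry, however, it encodes a chimeric Nme2Cas9 whose PAM-interacting domain is replaced by the Smu one, made a nickase by D16A. The ABE8e deaminase domain is inserted internally at the "i1" site rather than fused to a terminus, joined through the linker variant called linker-10. An additional D56R substitution is included, and the associated publication concerns rational design of enhanced Nme2Cas9 and Nme2(Smu)Cas9 nucleases and base editors. No guide RNA cassette is annotated, so the guide is presumably supplied separately. The plasmid is used to express this compact domain-inlaid adenine base editor in mammalian cells, with blasticidin selection available for enriching transfected or stably modified cells.
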