Addgene plasmid #228730: pEJS2709-CMV-Nme2Smu-ABE8e-i1-L10-D56R
Purpose: Expresses domain inlaid Nme2Smu nCas9 (D16A)-i1-ABE8e base editor with linker-10 and D56R mutation in mammalian cells
Depositing lab: Erik Sontheimer. Publication: Rational Design of Enhanced Nme2Cas9 and Nme2(Smu)Cas9 Nucleases and Base Editors. Bamidele N, Ansodaria A, Chen Z, Cheng H, Panwala R, Jazbec E, Sontheimer EJ. bioRxiv [Preprint]. 2024 Nov 7:2024.10.30.620986. doi: 10.1101/2024.10.30.620986. PubMed 39554198.
Backbone
  Vector backbone: pCMV with Tol2
  Vector type: Mammalian Expression, CRISPR
  Selectable markers: Blasticidin
Growth in bacteria
  Bacterial resistance: Ampicillin, 100 μg/mL
  Growth temperature: 37°C
  Growth strain: DH5alpha
  Copy number: High Copy
Gene/Insert
  Gene/Insert name: Domain inlaid Nme2Smu nCas9 (D16A)-i1-L10-D56R
  Species: Neisseria meningitidis
  Mutation: Nme2-Cas9, Smu PID, D16A D56R
  Promoter: CMV
  Cloning method: Gibson Cloning
Terms and licenses: Academic/Nonprofit Terms; Industry Terms: Not Available to Industry
How to cite: pEJS2709-CMV-Nme2Smu-ABE8e-i1-L10-D56R was a gift from Erik Sontheimer (Addgene plasmid # 228730 ; http://n2t.net/addgene:228730 ; RRID:Addgene_228730)
